Addgene plasmid #205058: mt TEFM
Purpose: TEFM protein expression
Depositing lab: Smita Patel. Depositing organization: Rutgers, The State University of New Jersey. Publication: Transcriptional fidelities of human mitochondrial POLRMT, yeast mitochondrial Rpo41, and phage T7 single-subunit RNA polymerases. Sultana S, Solotchi M, Ramachandran A, Patel SS. J Biol Chem. 2017 Nov 3;292(44):18145-18160. doi: 10.1074/jbc.M117.797480. Epub 2017 Sep 7. PubMed 28882896.
Backbone
  Vector backbone: pBR322
  Vector type: Bacterial Expression
Growth in bacteria
  Bacterial resistance: Ampicillin, 100 μg/mL
  Growth temperature: 37°C
  Growth strain: DH5alpha
  Copy number: Low Copy
Gene/Insert
  Gene/Insert name: TEFM
  Species: H. sapiens (human)
  Mutation: Codon optimized
  Entrez Gene: TEFM (a.k.a. C17orf42)
  Cloning method: Unknown
Terms and licenses: Academic/Nonprofit Terms; Industry Terms: Not Available to Industry
How to cite: mt TEFM was a gift from Smita Patel (Addgene plasmid # 205058 ; http://n2t.net/addgene:205058 ; RRID:Addgene_205058)
