[The description below was written by a language model from this plasmid's Addgene catalogue record and pLannotate feature annotations shown in this document.]
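Description:
mt TEFM is a bacterial expression plasmid for producing recombinant human TEFM, the mitochondrial transcription elongation factor that increases the processivity of mitochondrial RNA polymerase. The catalogue lists the backbone as pBR322 and the copy number as low. The 5.7 kb sequenced record carries a ColE1/pMB1-type origin, fragments of the pBR322 bom region, only a short remnant of rop, and an f1 phage origin that would permit single-stranded DNA production. Selection is by ampicillin through the β-lactamase gene and its native promoter.

The insert is a codon-optimised human TEFM coding sequence. The annotation matches it as a fragment of the Swiss-Prot entry (about 975 nt), so it appears not to span the full-length precursor, though the record does not say which residues are omitted or why. Upstream and in frame sit a polyhistidine tag (annotated as a partial 8xHis match) and a TEV protease cleavage site, an arrangement that allows metal-affinity purification followed by tag removal. A lac operator lies just upstream of the tagged reading frame, and the plasmid carries its own lacI gene driven by the lacIq promoter, which points to repressor-controlled, IPTG-inducible expression. The promoter itself is not clearly identified: only short fragment matches (to EM7 and tet promoters) fall in that region, so the record does not firmly establish its identity. Downstream of TEFM are a 5S rRNA segment and the rrnB T1 and T2 terminators, which end transcription of the cassette.

The stated purpose is TEFM protein expression, consistent with preparing purified factor for in vitro biochemical studies of mitochondrial transcription.
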