Features (pLannotate 1.2.2; 22 found; start..end, strand, type, name):
    586..663     -  promoter       lacIq promoter: lacI (mutant); In the lacIq allele, a single base change in the promoter boosts expression of the lacI gene about 10-fold.
    707..747     +  CDS            rop (fragment): Rop protein, which maintains plasmids at low copy number; rop
    849..887     +  misc_feature   bom (fragment): basis of mobility region from pBR322
    903..919     -  misc_feature   bom (fragment): basis of mobility region from pBR322
    920..971     +  misc_feature   bom (fragment): basis of mobility region from pBR322
    972..988     +  CDS            lacZα (fragment): LacZα fragment of β-galactosidase; lacZ fragment
    993..1421    +  rep_origin     f1 ori (sequence partly withheld): f1 bacteriophage origin of replication; arrow indicates direction of (+) strand synthesis
   1432..1483    +  misc_feature   bom (fragment): basis of mobility region from pBR322
   1669..2257    -  rep_origin     ori: high-copy-number ColE1/pMB1/pBR322/pUC origin of replication
   2428..3288    -  CDS            AmpR: β-lactamase; bla; confers resistance to ampicillin, carbenicillin, and related antibiotics
   3289..3380    -  promoter       AmpR promoter: bla
   3399..3426    -  terminator     rrnB T2 terminator: transcription terminator T2 from the E. coli rrnB gene
   3518..3604    -  terminator     rrnB T1 terminator: Escherichia coli rrnB; transcription terminator T1 from the E. coli rrnB gene
   3606..3721    -  ncRNA          5S rRNA: Accession: RF00001 - 5S ribosomal RNA
   3864..4838    -  CDS            TEFM (fragment): TEFM_HUMAN - Also known as C17orf42. Experimental evidence at protein level: Swiss-Prot protein existence level 1. Transcription elongation factor which increases mitochondrial RNA polymerase processivity. Regulates transcription of the mitochondrial genome, including genes important for the oxidative phosphorylation machinery. From Homo sapiens (Human).
   4842..4862    -  CDS            TEV site: tobacco etch virus (TEV) protease recognition and cleavage site
   4884..4903    -  CDS            8xHis (fragment): 8xHis affinity tag
   4934..4950    -  protein_bind   lac operator: The lac repressor binds to the lac operator to inhibit transcription in E. coli. This inhibition can be relieved by adding lactose or isopropyl-β-D-thiogalactopyranoside (IPTG). lac repressor encoded by lacI
   4972..4988    -  promoter       EM7 promoter (fragment): synthetic bacterial promoter&nbsp
   5063..5164    +  CDS            yciV (fragment): RNAAM_ECOLI - Also known as trpH From Escherichia coli (strain K12).
   5160..5177    -  promoter       tet promoter (fragment): E. coli promoter for tetracycline efflux protein gene
   5219..585     -  CDS            lacI (across the origin): lac repressor; lacI; The lac repressor binds to the lac operator to inhibit transcription in E. coli. This inhibition can be relieved by adding lactose or isopropyl-β-D-thiogalactopyranoside (IPTG).
>Addgene plasmid #205058 | mt TEFM | addgene full sequence | sequence record 421746 | Addgene NGS Result
ACGCGCCGAGACAGAACTTAATGGGCCCGCTAACAGCGCGATTTGCTGGTGACCCAATGCGACCAGATGC
TCCACGCCCAGTCGCGTACCGTCTTCATGGGAGAAAATAATACTGTTGATGGGTGTCTGGTCAGAGACAT
CAAGAAATAACGCCGGAACATTAGTGCAGGCAGCTTCCACAGCAATGGCATCCTGGTCATCCAGCGGATA
GTTAATGATCAGCCCACTGACGCGTTGCGCGAGAAGATTGTGCACCGCCGCTTTACAGGCTTCGACGCCG
CTTCGTTCTACCATCGACACCACCACGCTGGCACCCAGTTGATCGGCGCGAGATTTAATCGCCGCGACAA
TTTGCGACGGCGCGTGCAGGGCCAGACTGGAGGTGGCAACGCCAATCAGCAACGACTGTTTGCCCGCCAG
TTGTTGTGCCACGCGGTTGGGAATGTAATTCAGCTCCGCCATCGCCGCTTCCACTTTTTCCCGCGTTTTC
GCAGAAACGTGGCTGGCCTGGTTCACCACGCGGGAAACGGTCTGATAAGAGACACCGGCATACTCTGCGA
CATCGTATAACGTTACTGGTTTCACATTCACCACCCTGAATTGACTCTCTTCCGGGCGCTATCATGCCAT
ACCGCGAAAGGTTTTGCACCATTCGATGGTGTCAACGTAAATGCATGCCGCTTCGCCTTCGCGCGCGAAT
TGATCTGCTGCCTCGCGCGTTTCGGTGATGACGGTGAAAACCTCTGACACATGCAGCTCCCGGAGACGGT
CACAGCTTGTCTGTAAGCGGATGCCGGGAGCAGACAAGCCCGTCAGGGCGCGTCAGCGGGTGTTGGCGGG
TGTCGGGGCGCAGCCATGACCCAGTCACGTAGCGATAGCGGAGTGTACCAGTCACGTAGCGATATCGCTA
CGTGACTGGTACTGGCTTAACTATGCGGCATCAGAGCAGATTGTACTGAGAGTGCACCATAGCAGCCTGA
ATGGCGAATGGG
[124 nt withheld, positions 993-1116]
C
[91 nt withheld, positions 1118-1208]
A
[49 nt withheld, positions 1210-1258]
CCTTTGACGTTGGAGTCCACGTTCTTT
[37 nt withheld, positions 1286-1322]
ACCCTATCTCGGTCTATTCTTTTGATTTATAAGGGATTTTGCCGATTTCGGCCTATTGGTTAAAAAATGA
GCTGATTTAACAAAAATTTAACGCGAATTTTAACAAAATTATGCGGTGTGAAATACCGCACAGATGCGTA
AGGAGAAAATACCGCATCAGGCGCTCTTCCGCTTCCTCGCTCACTGACTCGCTGCGCTCGGTCGTTCGGC
TGCGGCGAGCGGTATCAGCTCACTCAAAGGCGGTAATACGGTTATCCACAGAATCAGGGGATAACGCAGG
AAAGAACATGTGAGCAAAAGGCCAGCAAAAGGCCAGGAACCGTAAAAAGGCCGCGTTGCTGGCGTTTTTC
CATAGGCTCCGCCCCCCTGACGAGCATCACAAAAATCGACGCTCAAGTCAGAGGTGGCGAAACCCGACAG
GACTATAAAGATACCAGGCGTTTCCCCCTGGAAGCTCCCTCGTGCGCTCTCCTGTTCCGACCCTGCCGCT
TACCGGATACCTGTCCGCCTTTCTCCCTTCGGGAAGCGTGGCGCTTTCTCATAGCTCACGCTGTAGGTAT
CTCAGTTCGGTGTAGGTCGTTCGCTCCAAGCTGGGCTGTGTGCACGAACCCCCCGTTCAGCCCGACCGCT
GCGCCTTATCCGGTAACTATCGTCTTGAGTCCAACCCGGTAAGACACGACTTATCGCCACTGGCAGCAGC
CACTGGTAACAGGATTAGCAGAGCGAGGTATGTAGGCGGTGCTACAGAGTTCTTGAAGTGGTGGCCTAAC
TACGGCTACACTAGAAGGACAGTATTTGGTATCTGCGCTCTGCTGAAGCCAGTTACCTTCGGAAAAAGAG
TTGGTAGCTCTTGATCCGGCAAACAAACCACCGCTGGTAGCGGTGGTTTTTTTGTTTGCAAGCAGCAGAT
TACGCGCAGAAAAAAAGGATCTCAAGAAGATCCTTTGATCTTTTCTACGGGGTCTGACGCTCAGTGGAAC
GAAAACTCACGTTAAGGGATTTTGGTCATGAGATTATCAAAAAGGATCTTCACCTAGATCCTTTTAAATT
AAAAATGAAGTTTTAAATCAATCTAAAGTATATATGAGTAAACTTGGTCTGACAGTTACCAATGCTTAAT
CAGTGAGGCACCTATCTCAGCGATCTGTCTATTTCGTTCATCCATAGTTGCCTGACTCCCCGTCGTGTAG
ATAACTACGATACGGGAGGGCTTACCATCTGGCCCCAGTGCTGCAATGATACCGCGAGACCCACGCTCAC
CGGCTCCAGATTTATCAGCAATAAACCAGCCAGCCGGAAGGGCCGAGCGCAGAAGTGGTCCTGCAACTTT
ATCCGCCTCCATCCAGTCTATTAATTGTTGCCGGGAAGCTAGAGTAAGTAGTTCGCCAGTTAATAGTTTG
CGCAACGTTGTTGCCATTGCTACAGGCATCGTGGTGTCACGCTCGTCGTTTGGTATGGCTTCATTCAGCT
CCGGTTCCCAACGATCAAGGCGAGTTACATGATCCCCCATGTTGTGCAAAAAAGCGGTTAGCTCCTTCGG
TCCTCCGATCGTTGTCAGAAGTAAGTTGGCCGCAGTGTTATCACTCATGGTTATGGCAGCACTGCATAAT
TCTCTTACTGTCATGCCATCCGTAAGATGCTTTTCTGTGACTGGTGAGTACTCAACCAAGTCATTCTGAG
AATAGTGTATGCGGCGACCGAGTTGCTCTTGCCCGGCGTCAACACGGGATAATACCGCGCCACATAGCAG
AACTTTAAAAGTGCTCATCATTGGAAAACGTTCTTCGGGGCGAAAACTCTCAAGGATCTTACCGCTGTTG
AGATCCAGTTCGATGTAACCCACTCGTGCACCCAACTGATCTTCAGCATCTTTTACTTTCACCAGCGTTT
CTGGGTGAGCAAAAACAGGAAGGCAAAATGCCGCAAAAAAGGGAATAAGGGCGACACGGAAATGTTGAAT
ACTCATACTCTTCCTTTTTCAATATTATTGAAGCATTTATCAGGGTTATTGTCTCATGAGCGGATACATA
TTTGAATGTATTTAGAAAAATAAACAAAAGAGTTTGTAGAAACGCAAAAAGGCCATCCGTCAGGATGGCC
TTCTGCTTAATTTGATGCCTGGCAGTTTATGGCGGGCGTCCTGCCCGCCACCCTCCGGGCCGTTGCTTCG
CAACGTTCAAATCCGCTCCCGGCGGATTTGTCCTACTCAGGAGAGCGTTCACCGACAAACAACAGATAAA
ACGAAAGGCCCAGTCTTTCGACTGAGCCTTTCGTTTTATTTGATGCCTGGCAGTTCCCTACTCTCGCATG
GGGAGACCCCACACTACCATCGGCGCTACGGCGTTTCACTTCTGAGTTCGGCATGGGGTCAGGTGGGACC
ACCGCGCTACTGCCGCCAGGCAAATTCTGTTTTATCAGACCGCTTCTGCGTTCTGATTTAATCTGTATCA
GGCTGAAAATCTTCTCTCATCCGCCAAAACAGCCAAGCTTGGTACCGCATGCCTCGAGACTGCAGGCTCT
AGATTCGAAAGCGGCCGCTCACGGTTGGGAGTCAAAAACAGCCAGTTCATAAAATGCGATAGCTTGCAGC
AGCGAGTCGTACAGTTCTTCAACGCGTTGCAGTTCGGTGGACAGGAACATCTGACGATAGTGAACGATTT
TATCACTCGGGAAAAACACACGCGGGTCCGCTTTCAGAATAGAATCGAACAGAAACTGTTTCACCAGTTC
TTTACCGCTGGTGCGCGAGTCGCCGATCATCAGTTCGAAGTGTTTACCGACAGCATTACGGTTCATGCTC
AGAACTTGATGCTGGCCATCCTGTGCAAACGTTTTGTTCAGCAGAGCGTACAGCATTGCTTCCATGATGT
GGAAATGCAGCAGAATCGGAAACAGACTAGAATTCTGAATCGACAGACCGGTTTTTTCCAGGACATAAAA
ATCGGCTTTCGGCATTTTTGAGATAATGCTCGAGATTTCTTCCAGGTAAACTGAGGAACTATAAATACCG
CGCATCAGACTCCAACGGTCAGATTGCTGCCAATCCAGAACCGTCAGTTTGCGGTCCAGATGTGCCCAGG
CAATGCGACGGGTACCAAAAACAATTGAGATAATGGAATTGACCGCTTTCAGGCGTTCACGTTCGATATC
CGGTTTCAGCAGTTTGCGCAGAAAACGGTTTTCCGGACTTTTGCGTTTTTCACGGCCCGTTTTCGGACAC
AGAATTGAATTGCAAACTTGCACGGTGGATTTATATTTAAACAGCGGCACGTTCATCAGAGATTCCAGAT
TCTGGAACGGACCAAAGTTTTCACGGTGTTCGACGATGTTAATTGAGCGACGGCCACGCAGCAGACGGAA
TGCTTCCAGTTCTTTCGTGCTCGCGGTATTCAGCACATGCAGAATCGATGCTTGCTGTTCAGAGCTAAAC
AGTTTATCCAGGGCATTTTCCGGTTCTTTAGCGTTTTCGTCGCAGAAGGTAACATTCGGGGTGATTTTCT
TCGGGGTGGTTGATTTGGCGCCCTGAAAATACAGGTTTTCGGTCGTTGGGATATCGTAATCGTGATGGTG
ATGGTGATGGTAGTACGACATGGTCTGTTTCCTGTGTGAAATTGTTATCCGCTCACAATTCCACAGATTA
TACGGACCGGATGATTAATTGTCAACAGCTCATTTCAGAATATTTGCCAGAACCGTTATGATGTCGGCGC
AAAAAACATTATCCAGAACGGGAGTGCGCCTTGAGCGACACGAATTATGCAGTGATTTACGACCTGCACA
GCCATACCACAGCTTCCGATGGCTGCCTGACGCCAGAAGCATTGGTGCACCGTGCAGTCGATGATAAGCT
GTCAAACCAGATCAATTCGCGCTAACTTACATTAATTGCGTTGCGCTCACTGCCCGCTTTCCAGTCGGGA
AACCTGTCGTGCCAGCTGCATTAATGAATCGGCCAACGCGCGGGGAGAGGCGGTTTGCGTATTGGGTGCC
AGGGTGGTTTTTCTTTTCACCAGTGAGACGGGCAACAGCTGATTGCCCTTCACCGCCTGGCCCTGAGAGA
GTTGCAGCAAGCGGTCCACGCTGGTTTGCCCCAGCAGGCGAAAATCCTGTTTGATGGTGGTTAACGGCGG
GATATAACATGAGCTGTCTTCGGTATCGTCGTATCCCACTACCGAGATATCCGCACCAACGCGCAGCCCG
GACTCGGTAATGGCGCGCATTGCGCCCAGCGCCATCTGATCGTTGGCAACCAGCATCGCAGTGGGAACGA
TGCCCTCATTCAGCATTTGCATGGTTTGTTGAAAACCGGACATGGCACTCCAGTCGCCTTCCCGTTCCGC
TATCGGCTGAATTTGATTGCGAGTGAGATATTTATGCCAGCCAGCCAGACGCAG
